Addgene plasmid #175970: pBEL2418
Purpose: Genetic complementation plasmid of LetAB with LetB(G707N)
Depositing lab: Gira Bhabha & Damian Ekiert. Depositing organization: NYU Grossman School of Medicine. Publication: Role of Ring6 in the Function of the E. coli MCE Protein LetB. Vieni C, Coudray N, Isom GL, Bhabha G, Ekiert DC. J Mol Biol. 2022 Jan 22;434(7):167463. doi: 10.1016/j.jmb.2022.167463. PubMed 35077766.
Backbone
  Vector backbone: pET17b
  Backbone manufacturer: Novagen
  Backbone size w/o insert (bp): 3174
  Total vector size (bp): 7073
  Vector type: Bacterial Expression
Growth in bacteria
  Bacterial resistance: Ampicillin, 100 μg/mL
  Growth temperature: 37°C
  Growth strain: DH5alpha
  Copy number: High Copy
Gene/Insert 1
  Gene/Insert name: LetA (alt names: yebS; b1833; ECK1832)
  Species: E. coli
  Promoter: T7
  Cloning method: Gibson Cloning
  Sequencing primers: 5′ T7; 3′ T7 Terminal
Gene/Insert 2
  Gene/Insert name: LetB (alt names: yebT; b1834; ECK1833)
  Species: E. coli
  Mutation: G707N
  Promoter: T7
  Cloning method: Gibson Cloning
  Sequencing primers: 5′ T7; 3′ T7 Terminal
Terms and licenses: Academic/Nonprofit Terms; Industry Terms: Not Available to Industry
How to cite: pBEL2418 was a gift from Gira Bhabha & Damian Ekiert (Addgene plasmid # 175970 ; http://n2t.net/addgene:175970 ; RRID:Addgene_175970)
