[The description below was written by a language model from this plasmid's Addgene catalogue record and pLannotate feature annotations shown in this document.]
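Description:
pBEL2418 is a bacterial expression plasmid built on the Novagen pET17b backbone (about 7.1 kb in total) that carries the E. coli letAB operon, with LetB bearing the point substitution G707N. It replicates in E. coli from a ColE1/pMB1-type origin and is selected with ampicillin through the bla (β-lactamase) gene driven by its own promoter. The feature table also annotates the pBR322-derived bom (basis of mobility) region and a rop coding sequence. The catalogue lists the plasmid as high copy even though Rop is normally associated with copy-number restraint, and the record does not resolve this point.

The payload is a single transcription unit. A T7 promoter and the phage T7 gene 10 ribosome binding site precede letA (yebS), which is followed directly by letB (yebT), and the T7 terminator closes the unit. The two open reading frames overlap by a short stretch in the annotation, suggesting that the genes were cloned together as one contiguous block. No affinity or epitope tags are recorded. A short fragment annotated as a gene 10B-derived solubility tag lies between letB and the terminator and looks like residual vector sequence rather than a fusion partner.

LetA and LetB are components of a transport pathway that contributes to membrane integrity, and LetB is thought to span the periplasm. The stated purpose is genetic complementation: supplying LetAB with the mutant LetB to test whether the G707N variant supports function. The associated study examined the role of Ring6 of this MCE protein.
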