Features (pLannotate 1.2.2; 12 found; start..end, strand, type, name):
    288..427     -  misc_feature   bom: basis of mobility region from pBR322
    529..720     -  CDS            rop: Rop protein, which maintains plasmids at low copy number; rop
    737..1117    +  CDS            YPB1_ECOLX: Protein predicted: Swiss-Prot protein existence level 4. From Escherichia coli.
   1229..1247    +  promoter       T7 promoter: promoter for bacteriophage T7 RNA polymerase
   1279..1301    +  RBS            RBS: efficient ribosome binding site from bacteriophage T7 gene 10 (Olins and Rangwala, 1989)
   1309..2589    +  CDS            yebS: YEBS_ECOLI - Experimental evidence at protein level: Swiss-Prot protein existence level 1. Component of a transport pathway that contributes to membrane integrity. From Escherichia coli (strain K12).
   2561..5191    +  CDS            yebT: YEBT_ECOLI - Experimental evidence at protein level: Swiss-Prot protein existence level 1. Component of a transport pathway that contributes to membrane integrity (PubMed:27795327). May directly span the intermembrane space, facilitating the transport of substrates across the periplasm (Probable). From Escherichia coli (strain K12).
   5216..5265    +  CDS            SET1 (fragment): solubility-enhancement tag derived from T7 phage gene 10B
   5273..5320    +  terminator     T7 terminator: transcription terminator for bacteriophage T7 RNA polymerase
   5451..5555    +  promoter       AmpR promoter: bla
   5556..6416    +  CDS            AmpR: β-lactamase; bla; confers resistance to ampicillin, carbenicillin, and related antibiotics
   6587..102     +  rep_origin     ori (across the origin): high-copy-number ColE1/pMB1/pBR322/pUC origin of replication
>Addgene plasmid #175970 | pBEL2418 | addgene full sequence | sequence record 345243 | Addgene NGS Result
GGGGGAAACGCCTGGTATCTTTATAGTCCTGTCGGGTTTCGCCACCTCTGACTTGAGCGTCGATTTTTGT
GATGCTCGTCAGGGGGGCGGAGCCTATGGAAAAACGCCAGCAACGCGGCCTTTTTACGGTTCCTGGCCTT
TTGCTGGCCTTTTGCTCACATGTTCTTTCCTGCGTTATCCCCTGATTCTGTGGATAACCGTATTACCGCC
TTTGAGTGAGCTGATACCGCTCGCCGCAGCCGAACGACCGAGCGCAGCGAGTCAGTGAGCGAGGAAGCGG
AAGAGCGCCTGATGCGGTATTTTCTCCTTACGCATCTGTGCGGTATTTCACACCGCAATGGTGCACTCTC
AGTACAATCTGCTCTGATGCCGCATAGTTAAGCCAGTATACACTCCGCTATCGCTACGTGACTGGGTCAT
GGCTGCGCCCCGACACCCGCCAACACCCGCTGACGCGCCCTGACGGGCTTGTCTGCTCCCGGCATCCGCT
TACAGACAAGCTGTGACCGTCTCCGGGAGCTGCATGTGTCAGAGGTTTTCACCGTCATCACCGAAACGCG
CGAGGCAGCTGCGGTAAAGCTCATCAGCGTGGTCGTGAAGCGATTCACAGATGTCTGCCTGTTCATCCGC
GTCCAGCTCGTTGAGTTTCTCCAGAAGCGTTAATGTCTGGCTTCTGATAAAGCGGGCCATGTTAAGGGCG
GTTTTTTCCTGTTTGGTCACTGATGCCTCCGTGTAAGGGGGATTTCTGTTCATGGGGGTAATGATACCGA
TGAAACGAGAGAGGATGCTCACGATACGGGTTACTGATGATGAACATGCCCGGTTACTGGAACGTTGTGA
GGGTAAACAACTGGCGGTATGGATGCGGCGGGACCAGAGAAAAATCACTCAGGGTCAATGCCAGCGCTTC
GTTAATACAGATGTAGGTGTTCCACAGGGTAGCCAGCAGCATCCTGCGATGCAGATCCGGAACATAATGG
TGCAGGGCGCTGACTTCCGCGTTTCCAGACTTTACGAAACACGGAAACCGAAGACCATTCATGTTGTTGC
TCAGGTCGCAGACGTTTTGCAGCAGCAGTCGCTTCACGTTCGCTCGCGTATCGGTGATTCATTCTGCTAA
CCAGTAAGGCAACCCCGCCAGCCTAGCCGGGTCCTCAACGACAGGAGCACGATCATGCGCACCCGTGGCC
AGGACCCAACGCTGCCCGAGATCTCGATCCCGCGAAATTAATACGACTCACTATAGGGAGACCACAACGG
TTTCCCTCTAGAAATAATTTTGTTTAACTTTAAGAAGGAGATATACATATGGCTCTTAACACACCACAAA
TTACGCCGACAAAAAAGATAACAGTGAGGGCAATCGGCGAGGAACTGCCGCGTGGTGATTACCAACGTTG
CCCGCAATGTGACATGCTGTTTAGCCTGCCCGAGATAAATTCTCATCAAAGTGCCTATTGTCCGCGCTGT
CAGGCAAAAATTCGTGACGGGCGCGACTGGTCGCTAACGCGCCTGGCGGCAATGGCCTTCACCATGCTGT
TGCTTATGCCGTTTGCCTGGGGCGAACCGCTGTTGCATATCTGGCTGTTAGGCATTCGTATTGACGCCAA
CGTTATGCAAGGCATCTGGCAAATGACCAAACAGGGCGATGCGATAACGGGGTCGATGGTCTTTTTCTGC
GTTATTGGTGCCCCGCTCATTCTGGTGACCTCCATAGCTTATTTATGGTTTGGTAACCGACTGGGAATGA
ATTTACGTCCGGTACTGCTGATGCTTGAGCGACTTAAAGAGTGGGTAATGCTCGATATCTACCTGGTCGG
CATTGGCGTTGCTTCTATAAAGGTACAGGATTATGCCCATATCCAGGCTGGTGTCGGCTTGTTCTCTTTT
GTGGCGTTGGTGATTTTAACGACGGTGACGTTGTCACATCTTAATGTCGAAGAACTGTGGGAGCGATTTT
ATCCGCAGCGCCCCGCTACGCGTAGGGACGAGAAACTTCGTGTCTGTCTTGGGTGCCATTTTACCGGCTA
TCCAGATCAGCGTGGTCGCTGCCCGCGTTGCCATATCCCGCTACGCCTGCGTCGCCGTCATAGTCTGCAA
AAATGCTGGGCGGCGCTGTTAGCGTCAATCGTTTTATTGTTACCTGCCAACCTGTTGCCTATTTCTATCA
TTTATCTGAACGGAGGACGGCAGGAAGATACAATTCTTTCCGGAATTATGTCGCTGGCAAGTAGCAACAT
TGCGGTTGCAGGAATCGTGTTTATCGCCAGTATTCTGGTACCGTTTACTAAAGTGATCGTCATGTTCACT
TTACTGTTGAGCATTCATTTTAAATGCCAGCAAGGTTTACGCACACGCATTCTGTTACTGCGGATGGTGA
CCTGGATTGGTCGCTGGTCGATGCTCGACCTGTTTGTCATATCTTTAACCATGTCGCTGATTAATCGCGA
TCAGATCCTCGCTTTTACTATGGGACCGGCTGCGTTTTATTTCGGCGCAGCGGTAATTTTGACTATTCTT
GCTGTGGAATGGCTGGACAGCCGCTTACTTTGGGATGCACATGAGTCAGGAAACGCCCGCTTCGACGACT
GAAGCGCAGATTAAAAATAAACGCCGTATCTCACCTTTCTGGCTGCTGCCGTTCATCGCGCTAATGATTG
CCAGTTGGCTGATTTGGGACAGTTATCAGGACCGGGGTAATACCGTCACCATCGACTTTATGTCGGCGGA
TGGTATTGTTCCAGGCCGTACGCCTGTTCGTTATCAGGGCGTTGAAGTCGGAACAGTGCAGGATATCAGC
CTCAGCGACGATCTTCGTAAGATTGAAGTCAAGGTCAGCATCAAGTCCGATATGAAAGATGCGCTGCGCG
AAGAGACTCAGTTCTGGCTGGTGACGCCAAAAGCATCGTTGGCAGGTGTCTCCGGGCTGGACGCCCTCGT
CGGTGGGAACTATATCGGCATGATGCCGGGTAAAGGTAAAGAGCAGGATCACTTTGTCGCACTCGATACC
CAACCGAAATATCGGCTGGACAATGGCGATCTGATGATCCACCTGCAAGCCCCCGATCTCGGTTCGCTGA
ACAGCGGTTCATTGGTCTATTTCCGCAAGATCCCGGTGGGAAAAGTCTACGACTATGCCATCAATCCCAA
CAAGCAAGGCGTGGTGATTGATGTCCTGATCGAGCGGCGTTTTACCGATCTGGTGAAAAAAGGTAGCCGT
TTCTGGAACGTTTCCGGCGTTGATGCCAACGTCAGTATCAGTGGCGCGAAGGTGAAACTGGAAAGCCTGG
CGGCACTGGTTAACGGTGCGATTGCCTTCGATTCACCAGAAGAGTCGAAACCTGCCGAGGCGGAAGATAC
CTTTGGTCTGTATGAAGATCTGGCCCACAGCCAGCGTGGCGTAATAATAAAACTGGAACTGCCGAGTGGG
GCCGGATTAACCGCCGACTCGACGCCGTTAATGTATCAGGGGCTGGAAGTCGGACAGCTGACTAAACTGG
ATTTAAATCCTGGTGGTAAAGTCACAGGGGAAATGACCGTTGATCCCAGCGTCGTTACCCTGCTTCGTGA
AAATACCCGCATCGAATTACGCAACCCGAAATTATCCCTTAGCGATGCTAATCTCAGCGCCCTGCTGACC
GGCAAAACCTTCGAGCTGGTGCCCGGCGATGGCGAGCCACGCAAAGAGTTCGTTGTTGTGCCAGGCGAAA
AAGCACTGCTGCATGAACCTGATGTTCTGACGCTGACCCTGACCGCGCCGGAAAGTTACGGTATTGATGC
GGGTCAGCCGCTCATTCTTCACGGCGTGCAGGTAGGCCAGGTTATCGATCGTAAACTCACCAGCAAAGGC
GTCACCTTTACCGTCGCCATCGAGCCTCAGCATCGCGAACTGGTAAAAGGCGATAGCAAATTTGTCGTCA
ACAGCCGTGTCGATGTGAAGGTGGGGCTGGATGGCGTTGAGTTTCTCGGTGCCAGCGCCTCAGAATGGAT
CAATGGCGGGATACGTATTCTGCCGGGCGATAAAGGTGAGATGAAAGCCAGCTATCCACTGTATGCCAAT
TTGGAAAAAGCGCTGGAGAACAGCCTTAGCGATTTACCCACCACAACCGTGAGTTTGAGTGCAGAGACGC
TGCCGGATGTGCAGGCAGGATCGGTAGTGCTGTACCGTAAATTTGAAGTTGGTGAAGTGATTACCGTGCG
TCCGCGAGCTAACGCGTTTGATATCGATCTGCATATTAAGCCGGAGTATCGCAACCTTCTGACCAGCAAT
AGCGTGTTCTGGGCAGAAGGCGGGGCGAAAGTTCAGCTGAATGGTAGTGGTCTGACCGTACAGGCATCCC
CGCTCTCCAGAGCATTAAAGGGAGCCATTAGCTTCGACAACCTCAGCGGTGCCAGCGCCAGTCAGCGTAA
AGGCGATAAGCGTATTCTGTATGCTTCCGAAACAGCGGCCCGTGCGGTTGGCGGGCAGATTACGCTTCAC
GCTTTCGATGCCGGAAAACTGGCGGTCGGGATGCCAATTCGCTATCTCGGTATTGATATCGGGCAAATCC
AGACGCTGGATCTGATTACCGCACGCAATGAAGTACAGGCAAAGGCGGTACTTTACCCGGAATATGTCCA
GACCTTTGCTCGCGGTGGTACGCGCTTCTCAGTGGTCACACCGCAAATTTCGGCAGCTAATGTTGAGCAT
CTTGATACTATCCTCCAGCCGTATATCAACGTCGAACCAGGCCGGGGCAATCCTCGCCGCGACTTTGAAT
TACAAGAGGCCACCATTACTGATTCGCGTTACCTGGATGGCTTAAGCATTATTGTTGAAGCGCCGGAAGC
CGGTTCGTTAGGCATCGGTACGCCTGTGCTGTTCCGTGGTCTGGAAGTCGGTACGGTTACAGGAATGACG
CTGGGGACATTGTCAGATCGCGTGATGATTGCGATGCGCATCAGTAAACGCTATCAACACCTGGTGCGTA
ACAATTCCGTCTTCTGGTTGGCATCGGGTTACAGTCTGGACTTTGGTCTGACGGGCGGCGTAGTGAAAAC
CGGCACCTTTAACCAGTTTATCCGTGGCGGCATCGCCTTCGCCACGCCTCCGGGTACGCCACTGGCACCG
AAAGCCCAGGAAGGCAAACACTTCCTGTTGCAGGAAAGTGAACCGAAAGAGTGGCGTGAATGGGGAACTG
CGCTTCCCAAATAATGCCCACCTCGAGCAGATCCGGCTGCTAACAAAGCCCGAAAGGAAGCTGAGTTGGC
TGCTGCCACCGCTGAGCAATAACTAGCATAACCCCTTGGGGCCTCTAAACGGGTCTTGAGGGGTTTTTTG
CTGAAAGGAGGAACTATATCCGGATAATTCTTGAAGACGAAAGGGCCTCGTGATACGCCTATTTTTATAG
GTTAATGTCATGATAATAATGGTTTCTTAGACGTCAGGTGGCACTTTTCGGGGAAATGTGCGCGGAACCC
CTATTTGTTTATTTTTCTAAATACATTCAAATATGTATCCGCTCATGAGACAATAACCCTGATAAATGCT
TCAATAATATTGAAAAAGGAAGAGTATGAGTATTCAACATTTCCGTGTCGCCCTTATTCCCTTTTTTGCG
GCATTTTGCCTTCCTGTTTTTGCTCACCCAGAAACGCTGGTGAAAGTAAAAGATGCTGAAGATCAGTTGG
GTGCACGAGTGGGTTACATCGAACTGGATCTCAACAGCGGTAAGATCCTTGAGAGTTTTCGCCCCGAAGA
ACGTTTTCCAATGATGAGCACTTTTAAAGTTCTGCTATGTGGCGCGGTATTATCCCGTGTTGACGCCGGG
CAAGAGCAACTCGGTCGCCGCATACACTATTCTCAGAATGACTTGGTTGAGTACTCACCAGTCACAGAAA
AGCATCTTACGGATGGCATGACAGTAAGAGAATTATGCAGTGCTGCCATAACCATGAGTGATAACACTGC
GGCCAACTTACTTCTGACAACGATCGGAGGACCGAAGGAGCTAACCGCTTTTTTGCACAACATGGGGGAT
CATGTAACTCGCCTTGATCGTTGGGAACCGGAGCTGAATGAAGCCATACCAAACGACGAGCGTGACACCA
CGATGCCTGCAGCAATGGCAACAACGTTGCGCAAACTATTAACTGGCGAACTACTTACTCTAGCTTCCCG
GCAACAATTAATAGACTGGATGGAGGCGGATAAAGTTGCAGGACCACTTCTGCGCTCGGCCCTTCCGGCT
GGCTGGTTTATTGCTGATAAATCTGGAGCCGGTGAGCGTGGGTCTCGCGGTATCATTGCAGCACTGGGGC
CAGATGGTAAGCCCTCCCGTATCGTAGTTATCTACACGACGGGGAGTCAGGCAACTATGGATGAACGAAA
TAGACAGATCGCTGAGATAGGTGCCTCACTGATTAAGCATTGGTAACTGTCAGACCAAGTTTACTCATAT
ATACTTTAGATTGATTTAAAACTTCATTTTTAATTTAAAAGGATCTAGGTGAAGATCCTTTTTGATAATC
TCATGACCAAAATCCCTTAACGTGAGTTTTCGTTCCACTGAGCGTCAGACCCCGTAGAAAAGATCAAAGG
ATCTTCTTGAGATCCTTTTTTTCTGCGCGTAATCTGCTGCTTGCAAACAAAAAAACCACCGCTACCAGCG
GTGGTTTGTTTGCCGGATCAAGAGCTACCAACTCTTTTTCCGAAGGTAACTGGCTTCAGCAGAGCGCAGA
TACCAAATACTGTCCTTCTAGTGTAGCCGTAGTTAGGCCACCACTTCAAGAACTCTGTAGCACCGCCTAC
ATACCTCGCTCTGCTAATCCTGTTACCAGTGGCTGCTGCCAGTGGCGATAAGTCGTGTCTTACCGGGTTG
GACTCAAGACGATAGTTACCGGATAAGGCGCAGCGGTCGGGCTGAACGGGGGGTTCGTGCACACAGCCCA
GCTTGGAGCGAACGACCTACACCGAACTGAGATACCTACAGCGTGAGCTATGAGAAAGCGCCACGCTTCC
CGAAGGGAGAAAGGCGGACAGGTATCCGGTAAGCGGCAGGGTCGGAACAGGAGAGCGCACGAGGGAGCTT
CCA
